>Addgene plasmid #57180 | PA-mCherry1-Golgi-7 | addgene full sequence | sequence record 198692 | Addgene NGS Result
CGTTACATAACTTACGGTAAATGGCCCGCCTGGCTGACCGCCCAACGACCCCCGCCCATTGACGTCAATA
ATGACGTATGTTCCCATAGTAACGCCAATAGGGACTTTCCATTGACGTCAATGGGTGGAGTATTTACGGT
AAACTGCCCACTTGGCAGTACATCAAGTGTATCATATGCCAAGTACGCCCCCTATTGACGTCAATGACGG
TAAATGGCCCGCCTGGCATTATGCCCAGTACATGACCTTATGGGACTTTCCTACTTGGCAGTACATCTAC
GTATTAGTCATCGCTATTACCATGGTGATGCGGTTTTGGCAGTACATCAATGGGCGTGGATAGCGGTTTG
ACTCACGGGGATTTCCAAGTCTCCACCCCATTGACGTCAATGGGAGTTTGTTTTGGCACCAAAATCAACG
GGACTTTCCAAAATGTCGTAACAACTCCGCCCCATTGACGCAAATGGGCGGTAGGCGTGTACGGTGGGAG
GTCTATATAAGCAGAGCTGGTTTAGTGAACCGTCAGATCCGCTAGCATGAGGCTTCGGGAGCCGCTCCTG
AGCGGCAGCGCCGCGATGCCAGGCGCGTCCCTACAGCGGGCCTGCCGCCTGCTCGTGGCCGTCTGCGCTC
TGCACCTTGGCGTCACCCTCGTTTACTACCTGGCTGGCCGCGACCTGAGCCGCCTGCCCCAACTGGTCGG
AGTCTCCACACCGCTGCAGGGCGGCTCGAACAGTGCCGCCGCCATCGGGCAGTCCTCCGGGGAGCTCCGG
ACCGGAGGGGCCAAGGATCCACCGGTCGCCACCATGGTGAGCAAGGGCGAGGAGGATAACATGGCCATCA
TTAAGGAGTTCATGCGCTTCAAGGTGCACATGGAGGGGTCCGTGAACGGCCACGTGTTCGAGATCGAGGG
CGAGGGCGAGGGCCGCCCCTACGAGGGCACCCAGACCGCCAAGCTGAAGGTGACCAAGGGCGGCCCCCTG
CCCTTCACCTGGGACATCCTGAGCCCTCAGTTCATGTACGGCTCCAATGCCTACGTGAAGCACCCCGCCG
ACATCCCCGACTACTTTAAGCTGTCCTTCCCCGAGGGCTTCAAGTGGGAGCGCGTGATGAAATTCGAGGA
CGGCGGCGTGGTGACCGTGACCCAGGACTCCTCCCTGCAGGACGGCGAGTTCATCTACAAGGTGAAGCTG
CGCGGCACCAACTTCCCCTCCGACGGCCCCGTGATGCAGAAGAAGACCATGGGCTGGGAGGCCCTCTCCG
AGCGGATGTACCCCGAGGACGGCGCCCTGAAGGGCGAGGTCAAGCCCAGAGTGAAGCTGAAGGACGGCGG
CCACTACGACGCTGAGGTCAAGACCACCTACAAGGCCAAGAAGCCCGTGCAGCTGCCCGGCGCCTACAAC
GTCAACCGCAAGCTGGACATCACCAGCCACAACGAGGACTACACCATCGTGGAGCAGTACGAGAGAGCCG
AGGGCCGCCACTCCACCGGCGGCATGGACGAGCTGTACAAGTAAGCGGCCGCGACTCTAGATCATAATCA
GCCATACCACATTTGTAGAGGTTTTACTTGCTTTAAAAAACCTCCCACACCTCCCCCTGAACCTGAAACA
TAAAATGAATGCAATTGTTGTTGTTAACTTGTTTATTGCAGCTTATAATGGTTACAAATAAAGCAATAGC
ATCACAAATTTCACAAATAAAGCATTTTTTTCACTGCATTCTAGTTGTGGTTTGTCCAAACTCATCAATG
TATCTTAAGGCGTAAATTGTAAGCGTTAATATTTTGTTAAAATTCGCGTTAAATTTTTGTTAAATCAGCT
CATTTTTTAACCAATAGGCCGAAATCGGCAAAATCCCTTATAAATCAAAAGAATAGACCGAGATAGGGT
[37 nt withheld, positions 1890-1926]
AAAGAACGTGGACTCCAACGTCAAAGG
[49 nt withheld, positions 1954-2002]
T
[91 nt withheld, positions 2004-2094]
G
[124 nt withheld, positions 2096-2219]
CAGGTGGCACTTTTCGGGGAAATGTGCGCGGAACCCCTATTTGTTTATTTTTCTAAATACATTCAAATAT
GTATCCGCTCATGAGACAATAACCCTGATAAATGCTTCAATAATATTGAAAAAGGAAGAGTCCTGAGGCG
GAAAGAACCAGCTGTGGAATGTGTGTCAGTTAGGGTGTGGAAAGTCCCCAGGCTCCCCAGCAGGCAGAAG
TATGCAAAGCATGCATCTCAATTAGTCAGCAACCAGGTGTGGAAAGTCCCCAGGCTCCCCAGCAGGCAGA
AGTATGCAAAGCATGCATCTCAATTAGTCAGCAACCATAGTCCCGCCCCTAACTCCGCCCATCCCGCCCC
TAACTCCGCCCAGTTCCGCCCATTCTCCGCCCCATGGCTGACTAATTTTTTTTATTTATGCAGAGGCCGA
GGCCGCCTCGGCCTCTGAGCTATTCCAGAAGTAGTGAGGAGGCTTTTTTGGAGGCCTAGGCTTTTGCAAA
GATCGATCAAGAGACAGGATGAGGATCGTTTCGCATGATTGAACAAGATGGATTGCACGCAGGTTCTCCG
GCCGCTTGGGTGGAGAGGCTATTCGGCTATGACTGGGCACAACAGACAATCGGCTGCTCTGATGCCGCCG
TGTTCCGGCTGTCAGCGCAGGGGCGCCCGGTTCTTTTTGTCAAGACCGACCTGTCCGGTGCCCTGAATGA
ACTGCAAGACGAGGCAGCGCGGCTATCGTGGCTGGCCACGACGGGCGTTCCTTGCGCAGCTGTGCTCGAC
GTTGTCACTGAAGCGGGAAGGGACTGGCTGCTATTGGGCGAAGTGCCGGGGCAGGATCTCCTGTCATCTC
ACCTTGCTCCTGCCGAGAAAGTATCCATCATGGCTGATGCAATGCGGCGGCTGCATACGCTTGATCCGGC
TACCTGCCCATTCGACCACCAAGCGAAACATCGCATCGAGCGAGCACGTACTCGGATGGAAGCCGGTCTT
GTCGATCAGGATGATCTGGACGAAGAGCATCAGGGGCTCGCGCCAGCCGAACTGTTCGCCAGGCTCAAGG
CGAGCATGCCCGACGGCGAGGATCTCGTCGTGACCCATGGCGATGCCTGCTTGCCGAATATCATGGTGGA
AAATGGCCGCTTTTCTGGATTCATCGACTGTGGCCGGCTGGGTGTGGCGGACCGCTATCAGGACATAGCG
TTGGCTACCCGTGATATTGCTGAAGAGCTTGGCGGCGAATGGGCTGACCGCTTCCTCGTGCTTTACGGTA
TCGCCGCTCCCGATTCGCAGCGCATCGCCTTCTATCGCCTTCTTGACGAGTTCTTCTGAGCGGGACTCTG
GGGTTCGAAATGACCGACCAAGCGACGCCCAACCTGCCATCACGAGATTTCGATTCCACCGCCGCCTTCT
ATGAAAGGTTGGGCTTCGGAATCGTTTTCCGGGACGCCGGCTGGATGATCCTCCAGCGCGGGGATCTCAT
GCTGGAGTTCTTCGCCCACCCTAGGGGGAGGCTAACTGAAACACGGAAGGAGACAATACCGGAAGGAACC
CGCGCTATGACGGCAATAAAAAGACAGAATAAAACGCACGGTGTTGGGTCGTTTGTTCATAAACGCGGGG
TTCGGTCCCAGGGCTGGCACTCTGTCGATACCCCACCGAGACCCCATTGGGGCCAATACGCCCGCGTTTC
TTCCTTTTCCCCACCCCACCCCCCAAGTTCGGGTGAAGGCCCAGGGCTCGCAGCCAACGTCGGGGCGGCA
GGCCCTGCCATAGCCTCAGGTTACTCATATATACTTTAGATTGATTTAAAACTTCATTTTTAATTTAAAA
GGATCTAGGTGAAGATCCTTTTTGATAATCTCATGACCAAAATCCCTTAACGTGAGTTTTCGTTCCACTG
AGCGTCAGACCCCGTAGAAAAGATCAAAGGATCTTCTTGAGATCCTTTTTTTCTGCGCGTAATCTGCTGC
TTGCAAACAAAAAAACCACCGCTACCAGCGGTGGTTTGTTTGCCGGATCAAGAGCTACCAACTCTTTTTC
CGAAGGTAACTGGCTTCAGCAGAGCGCAGATACCAAATACTGTTCTTCTAGTGTAGCCGTAGTTAGGCCA
CCACTTCAAGAACTCTGTAGCACCGCCTACATACCTCGCTCTGCTAATCCTGTTACCAGTGGCTGCTGCC
AGTGGCGATAAGTCGTGTCTTACCGGGTTGGACTCAAGACGATAGTTACCGGATAAGGCGCAGCGGTCGG
GCTGAACGGGGGGTTCGTGCACACAGCCCAGCTTGGAGCGAACGACCTACACCGAACTGAGATACCTACA
GCGTGAGCTATGAGAAAGCGCCACGCTTCCCGAAGGGAGAAAGGCGGACAGGTATCCGGTAAGCGGCAGG
GTCGGAACAGGAGAGCGCACGAGGGAGCTTCCAGGGGGAAACGCCTGGTATCTTTATAGTCCTGTCGGGT
TTCGCCACCTCTGACTTGAGCGTCGATTTTTGTGATGCTCGTCAGGGGGGCGGAGCCTATGGAAAAACGC
CAGCAACGCGGCCTTTTTACGGTTCCTGGCCTTTTGCTGGCCTTTTGCTCACATGTTCTTTCCTGCGTTA
TCCCCTGATTCTGTGGATAACCGTATTACCGCCATGCATTAGTTATTAATAGTAATCAATTACGGGGTCA
TTAGTTCATAGCCCATATATGGAGTTCCG
Features (pLannotate 1.2.2; 15 found; start..end, strand, type, name):
      1..304     +  enhancer       CMV enhancer: human cytomegalovirus immediate early enhancer
    305..508     +  promoter       CMV promoter: human cytomegalovirus (CMV) immediate early promoter
    537..794     +  CDS            B4GALT1 (fragment): B4GT1_HUMAN - Also known as GGTB2. Experimental evidence at protein level: Swiss-Prot protein existence level 1. [Processed beta-1,4-galactosyltransferase 1]: The cell surface form functions as a recognition molecule during a variety of cell to cell and cell to matrix interactions, as those occurring during development and egg fertilization, by binding to specific oligosaccharide ligands on opposing cells or in the extracellular matrix. From Homo sapiens (Human).
    804..1514    +  CDS            PAmCherry1: photoactivatable monomeric derivative of DsRed fluorescent protein (Subach et al., 2009) mammalian codon-optimized
   1530..1613    +  CDS            large T antigen (fragment): large T antigen from SV40 (simian virus 40)
   1636..1757    +  polyA_signal   SV40 poly(A) signal: SV40 polyadenylation signal
   1791..2219    -  rep_origin     f1 ori (sequence partly withheld): f1 bacteriophage origin of replication; arrow indicates direction of (+) strand synthesis
   2246..2350    +  promoter       AmpR promoter: bla
   2352..2709    +  promoter       SV40 promoter: SV40 enhancer and early promoter
   2744..3538    +  CDS            NeoR/KanR: aminoglycoside phosphotransferase from Tn5; aph(3')-II (or nptII); confers resistance to neomycin, kanamycin, and G418 (Geneticin®)
   3559..3711    +  CDS            ble (fragment): BLE_KLEPN - Experimental evidence at protein level: Swiss-Prot protein existence level 1. Binding protein with a strong affinity to the bleomycin family of antibiotics. Binds to CL990; an antimitotic-antibiotic compound. From Klebsiella pneumoniae.
   3770..3817    +  polyA_signal   HSV TK poly(A) signal: herpes simplex virus thymidine kinase polyadenylation signal (Cole and Stacy, 1985)
   3908..3924    -  polyA_signal   bGH poly(A) signal (fragment): bovine growth hormone polyadenylation signal
   4146..4734    +  rep_origin     ori: high-copy-number ColE1/pMB1/pBR322/pUC origin of replication
   4849..4908    +  enhancer       CMV enhancer (fragment): human cytomegalovirus immediate early enhancer
