[The description below was written by a language model from this plasmid's Addgene catalogue record and pLannotate feature annotations shown in this document.]
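Description:
PA-mCherry1-Golgi-7 is a mammalian expression plasmid built on the PA-mCherry1 backbone, an N1-style fluorescent protein vector. It encodes a Golgi-targeted, photoactivatable red fluorescent protein. The sequenced record is about 4.9 kb. The plasmid is propagated in E. coli from a high-copy ColE1/pUC-type origin under kanamycin selection, and it also carries an f1 phage origin. A single NeoR/KanR (Tn5 aminoglycoside phosphotransferase) gene serves both hosts. The bacterial bla promoter drives it for kanamycin resistance, and the SV40 enhancer/early promoter drives it for G418 selection of stably transfected mammalian cells, with an HSV TK polyadenylation signal downstream. The short ble, bGH poly(A) and large T antigen fragments flagged by the annotation appear to be backbone remnants rather than functional parts.

The expression cassette uses the human CMV immediate early enhancer and promoter to drive a fusion protein. Its N-terminal part is amino acids 1–82 of human beta-1,4-galactosyltransferase 1 (B4GALT1), followed after a short linker by mammalian codon-optimised PAmCherry1, and the transcript ends at an SV40 poly(A) signal. This N-terminal region of B4GALT1 is widely used as a Golgi-retention signal, placing the fluorescent protein at the Golgi complex. PAmCherry1 is a monomeric DsRed derivative that is essentially dark until it is switched on by violet light. This makes the construct suited to highlighting and tracking selected Golgi pools or to localisation-based super-resolution imaging. The catalogued excitation and emission values (400/504 and 515/517 nm) are not typical of a red-emitting mCherry derivative and should be treated with caution.
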