Addgene plasmid #57180: PA-mCherry1-Golgi-7
Purpose: Localization: Golgi Complex, Excitation: 400 / 504, Emission: 515 / 517
Depositing lab: Michael Davidson. Depositing organization: Florida State University, Tallahassee.
Backbone
  Vector backbone: PA-mCherry1
  Backbone size w/o insert (bp): 4750
  Vector type: Mammalian Expression
  Selectable markers: Neomycin (select with G418)
Growth in bacteria
  Bacterial resistance: Kanamycin, 50 μg/mL
  Growth temperature: 37°C
  Growth strain: DH5alpha
  Copy number: High Copy
Gene/Insert
  Gene/Insert name: Golgi (alt name: NM_001497.3)
  Species: H. sapiens (human)
  Mutation: aa 1-82 of NM_001497.3
  Entrez Gene: B4GALT1 (a.k.a. B4GAL-T1, CDG2D, CLDLFIB, GGTB2, GT1, GTB, beta4Gal-T1)
  Promoter: CMV
  Tag / fusion protein: PA-mCherry1
  Cloning method: Unknown
  Sequencing primers: 5′ CMV-F; 3′ SV40pA-R
Terms and licenses: Academic/Nonprofit Terms; Industry Terms: Not Available to Industry
Depositor comments: . Excitation = 400 / 504; Emission = 515 / 517
How to cite: PA-mCherry1-Golgi-7 was a gift from Michael Davidson (Addgene plasmid # 57180 ; http://n2t.net/addgene:57180 ; RRID:Addgene_57180)
