>Addgene plasmid #57180 | PA-mCherry1-Golgi-7 | depositor partial sequence | sequence record 88325 | insert sequence
CGTCAGATCCGCTAGCATGAGGCTTCGGGAGCCGCTCCTGAGCGGCAGCGCCGCGATGCCAGGCGCGTCC
CTACAGCGGGCCTGCCGCCTGCTCGTGGCCGTCTGCGCTCTGCACCTTGGCGTCACCCTCGTTTACTACC
TGGCTGGCCGCGACCTGAGCCGCCTGCCCCAACTGGTCGGAGTCTCCACACCGCTGCAGGGCGGCTCGAA
CAGTGCCGCCGCCATCGGGCAGTCCTCCGGGGAGCTCCGGACCGGAGGGGCCAAGGATCCACCGGTCGCC
ACCATGGTGAGCAAGGGCGAGGAGGATAACATGGCCATCATTAAGGAGTTCATGCGCTTCAAGGTGCACA
TGGAGGGGTCCGTGAACGGCCACGTGTTCGAGATCGAGGGCGAGGGCGAGGGCCGCCCCTACGAGGGCAC
CCAGACCGCCAAGCTGAAGGTGACCAAGGGCGGCCCCCTGCCCTTCACCTGGGACATCCTGAGCCCTCAG
TTCATGTACGGCTCCAATGCCTACGTGAAGCACCCCGCCGACATCCCCGACTACTTTAAGCTGTCCTTCC
CCGAGGGCTTCAAGTGGGAGCGCGTGATGAAATTCGAGGACGGCGGCGTGGTGACCGTGACCCAGGACTC
CTCCCTGCAGGACGGCGAGTTCATCTACAAGGTGAAGCTGCGCGGCACCAACTTCCCCTCCGACGGCCCC
GTGATGCAGAAGAAGACCATGGGCTGGGAGGCCCTCTCCGAGCGGATGTACCCCGAGGACGGCGCCCTGA
AGGGCGAGGTCAAGCCCAGAGTGAAGCTGAAGGACGGCGGCCACTACGACGCTGAGGTCAAGACCACCTA
CAAGGCCAAGAAGCCCGTGCAGCTGCCCGGCGCCTACAACGTCAACCGCAAGCTGGACATCACCAGCCAC
AACGAGGACTACACCATCGTGGAGCAGTACGAGAGAGCCGAGGGCCGCCACTCCACCGGCGGCATGGACG
AGCTGTACAAGTAAGCGGCCGCGACTCTAGATCATAATCAGCCATACCACATT
